Addgene plasmid #174837: YL-CashGem-BAT1-URA3-LINEAR
Purpose: pRS414 backbone containing LINEAR fragment targeting BAT1 in Y. lipolytica
Depositing lab: Zengyi Shao. Depositing organization: Iowa State University. Publication: A repackaged CRISPR platform increases homology-directed repair for yeast engineering. Ploessl D, Zhao Y, Cao M, Ghosh S, Lopez C, Sayadi M, Chudalayandi S, Severin A, Huang L, Gustafson M, Shao Z. Nat Chem Biol. 2021 Oct 28. pii: 10.1038/s41589-021-00893-5. doi: 10.1038/s41589-021-00893-5. PubMed 34711982.
Backbone
  Vector backbone: pRS414
  Vector type: Bacterial Expression, Yeast Expression, CRISPR, Synthetic Biology
  Selectable markers: TRP1, URA3
Growth in bacteria
  Bacterial resistance: Ampicillin, 100 μg/mL
  Growth temperature: 37°C
  Growth strain: DH10B
  Copy number: Unknown
Gene/Insert
  Gene/Insert name: Codon optimized Cas9:hGem
  Species: Y. lipolytica
  Insert size (bp): 4515
  Promoter: GPDp
  Tag / fusion protein: hGeminin tag
  Cloning method: Unknown
  Sequencing primers: 5′ atggacaagaagtactccat
Terms and licenses: Academic/Nonprofit Terms; Industry Terms: Not Available to Industry
How to cite: YL-CashGem-BAT1-URA3-LINEAR was a gift from Zengyi Shao (Addgene plasmid # 174837 ; http://n2t.net/addgene:174837 ; RRID:Addgene_174837)
