[The description below was written by a language model from this plasmid's Addgene catalogue record and pLannotate feature annotations shown in this document.]
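Description:
YL-CashGem-BAT1-URA3-LINEAR is a 14.7 kb plasmid built on the pRS414 yeast–E. coli shuttle backbone. It serves as a carrier for a "LINEAR" CRISPR fragment designed to target the BAT1 locus of Yarrowia lipolytica. The backbone provides a high-copy ColE1/pUC-type origin and an ampicillin resistance gene for propagation in E. coli. It also carries an f1 origin, remnants of the pBluescript-style lacZα/MCS region with flanking T7 and T3 promoters, and the S. cerevisiae TRP1 marker with a CEN6/ARS element for low-copy maintenance in baker's yeast. That arrangement would suit assembly of the cassette in S. cerevisiae, although the record lists the cloning method as unknown.

The payload centres on a Y. lipolytica codon-optimised Streptococcus pyogenes Cas9 fused at its C-terminus to a fragment of human Geminin (hGem). The catalogue entry gives GPDp as its promoter, which is not annotated in the feature table, and the fusion is followed by a CYC1 terminator. Geminin is degraded at the metaphase–anaphase transition, so a Geminin degron is generally used to confine Cas9 to cell-cycle phases that favour homology-directed repair, matching the associated publication's aim of increasing HDR in yeast.

Downstream lie a hammerhead ribozyme fragment and an S. pyogenes gRNA scaffold, indicating a ribozyme-processed guide RNA; its promoter and spacer are not annotated. A Y. lipolytica URA3 marker flanked by two loxP sites allows selection of integrants and later Cre-mediated marker removal. BAT1 homology arms are not annotated. The short OYE3 and Rta AD hits are probably spurious matches. The name implies that the cassette is released as a linear fragment for transformation, but the record does not say how.
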