Features (pLannotate 1.2.2; 28 found; start..end, strand, type, name):
     15..33      -  promoter       T7 promoter: promoter for bacteriophage T7 RNA polymerase
     41..196     +  CDS            lacZα (fragment): LacZα fragment of β-galactosidase; lacZ fragment
    200..628     +  rep_origin     f1 ori (sequence partly withheld): f1 bacteriophage origin of replication; arrow indicates direction of (+) strand synthesis
    656..707     -  misc_feature   bom (fragment): basis of mobility region from pBR322
    758..1432    -  CDS            TRP1: phosphoribosylanthranilate isomerase, required for tryptophan biosynthesis; S. cerevisiae TRP1; yeast auxotrophic marker
   1433..1580    -  promoter       TRP1 promoter: S. cerevisiae TRP1
   1718..1767    -  misc_feature   bom (fragment): basis of mobility region from pBR322
   1869..1904    -  CDS            rop (fragment): Rop protein, which maintains plasmids at low copy number; rop
   1972..2475    -  misc_feature   CEN/ARS: S. cerevisiae CEN6 centromere fused to an autonomously replicating sequence
   2512..2616    +  promoter       AmpR promoter: bla
   2617..3477    +  CDS            AmpR: β-lactamase; bla; confers resistance to ampicillin, carbenicillin, and related antibiotics
   3648..4236    +  rep_origin     ori: high-copy-number ColE1/pMB1/pBR322/pUC origin of replication
   4419..4511    +  CDS            lacI (fragment): lac repressor; lacI; The lac repressor binds to the lac operator to inhibit transcription in E. coli. This inhibition can be relieved by adding lactose or isopropyl-β-D-thiogalactopyranoside (IPTG).
   4524..4545    +  protein_bind   CAP binding site: CAP binding activates transcription in the presence of cAMP. E. coli catabolite activator protein
   4560..4590    +  promoter       lac promoter: promoter for the E. coli lac operon
   4594..4616    +  protein_bind   lac operator (fragment): The lac repressor binds to the lac operator to inhibit transcription in E. coli. This inhibition can be relieved by adding lactose or isopropyl-β-D-thiogalactopyranoside (IPTG). lac repressor encoded by lacI
   4659..4677    +  promoter       T3 promoter: promoter for bacteriophage T3 RNA polymerase
   4690..4713    +  misc_feature   MCS (fragment): pBluescript multiple cloning site
   4714..4885    -  terminator     CYC1 terminator (fragment): S. cerevisiae CYC1; transcription terminator for CYC1
   4942..5280    -  CDS            GMNN (fragment): GEMI_HUMAN - Experimental evidence at protein level: Swiss-Prot protein existence level 1. Inhibits DNA replication by preventing the incorporation of MCM complex into pre-replication complex (pre-RC) (PubMed:9635433, PubMed:14993212, PubMed:20129055, PubMed:24064211). It is degraded during the mitotic phase of the cell cycle (PubMed:9635433, PubMed:14993212, PubMed:24064211). Its destruction at the metaphase- anaphase transition permits replication in the succeeding cell cycle (PubMed:9635433, PubMed:14993212, PubMed:24064211). Inhibits histone acetyltransferase activity of KAT7/HBO1 in a CDT
   5326..9429    -  CDS            cas9: CAS9_STRP1 - Also known as csn1 From Streptococcus pyogenes serotype M1.
  10934..10957   +  misc_RNA       sTRSV HHRz (fragment): hammerhead ribozyme from the tobacco ringspot virus satellite RNA (Khvorova et al., 2003)
  10991..11066   +  misc_RNA       gRNA scaffold: guide RNA scaffold for the Streptococcus pyogenes CRISPR/Cas9 system
  11640..11747   +  CDS            OYE3 (fragment): OYE3_YEAST - Experimental evidence at protein level: Swiss-Prot protein existence level 1. Flavin-dependent enoate reductase that catalyzes the chemo- and stereoslective hydrogenation of electron-poor alkenes. The enzyme is reduced by NADPH, and oxygen, quinones, and alpha,beta- unsaturated aldehydes and ketones can act as electron acceptors to complete catalytic turnover. The physiological oxidant remains elusive (By similarity). Has a prooxidant activity, increasing reactive oxygen species (ROS) levels when overexpressed. Formation of OYE2-OYE3 heterodimers contribute to the induction of pro
  12139..12172   +  protein_bind   loxP: Cre-mediated recombination occurs in the 8-bp core sequence (GCATACAT). Cre recombinase
  12411..12429   +  CDS            Rta AD (fragment): transcriptional activation domain from the human herpesvirus 4 (Epstein-Barr virus) replication and transcription activator Rta/BRLF1 (Hardwick et al., 1992; Chavez et al., 2015)
  12763..13620   -  CDS            URA3: PYRF_YARLI - Protein inferred from homology: Swiss-Prot protein existence level 3. From Yarrowia lipolytica (strain CLIB 122 / E 150) (Yeast) (Candida lipolytica).
  14211..14243   +  protein_bind   loxP: Cre-mediated recombination occurs in the 8-bp core sequence (GCATACAT). Cre recombinase
>Addgene plasmid #174837 | YL-CashGem-BAT1-URA3-LINEAR | addgene full sequence | sequence record 350708 | Addgene NGS Result
GGTACCCAATTCGCCCTATAGTGAGTCGTATTACGCGCGCTCACTGGCCGTCGTTTTACAACGTCGTGAC
TGGGAAAACCCTGGCGTTACCCAACTTAATCGCCTTGCAGCACATCCCCCTTTCGCCAGCTGGCGTAATA
GCGAAGAGGCCCGCACCGATCGCCCTTCCCAACAGTTGCGCAGCCTGAATGGCGAATGG
[124 nt withheld, positions 200-323]
C
[91 nt withheld, positions 325-415]
A
[49 nt withheld, positions 417-465]
CCTTTGACGTTGGAGTCCACGTTCTTT
[37 nt withheld, positions 493-529]
ACCCTATCTCGGTCTATTCTTTTGATTTATAAGGGATTTTGCCGATTTCGGCCTATTGGTTAAAAAATGA
GCTGATTTAACAAAAATTTAACGCGAATTTTAACAAAATATTAACGCTTACAATTTCCTGATGCGGTATT
TTCTCCTTACGCATCTGTGCGGTATTTCACACCGCATAGATCGGCAAGTGCACAAACAATACTTAAATAA
ATACTACTCAGTAATAACCTATTTCTTAGCATTTTTGACGAAATTTGCTATTTTGTTAGAGTCTTTTACA
CCATTTGTCTCCACACCTCCGCTTACATCAACACCAATAACGCCATTTAATCTAAGCGCATCACCAACAT
TTTCTGGCGTCAGTCCACCAGCTAACATAAAATGTAAGCTTTCGGGGCTCTCTTGCCTTCCAACCCAGTC
AGAAATCGAGTTCCAATCCAAAAGTTCACCTGTCCCACCTGCTTCTGAATCAAACAAGGGAATAAACGAA
TGAGGTTTCTGTGAAGCTGCACTGAGTAGTATGTTGCAGTCTTTTGGAAATACGAGTCTTTTAATAACTG
GCAAACCGAGGAACTCTTGGTATTCTTGCCACGACTCATCTCCATGCAGTTGGACGATATCAATGCCGTA
ATCATTGACCAGAGCCAAAACATCCTCCTTAGGTTGATTACGAAACACGCCAACCAAGTATTTCGGAGTG
CCTGAACTATTTTTATATGCTTTTACAAGACTTGAAATTTTCCTTGCAATAACCGGGTCAATTGTTCTCT
TTCTATTGGGCACACATATAATACCCAGCAAGTCAGCATCGGAATCTAGAGCACATTCTGCGGCCTCTGT
GCTCTGCAAGCCGCAAACTTTCACCAATGGACCAGAACTACCTGTGAAATTAATAACAGACATACTCCAA
GCTGCCTTTGTGTGCTTAATCACGTATACTCACGTGCTCAATAGTCACCAATGCCCTCCCTCTTGGCCCT
CTCCTTTTCTTTTTTCGACCGAATTAATTCTTAATCGGCAAAAAAAGAAAAGCTCCGGATCAAGATTGTA
CGTAAGGTGACAAGCTATTTTTCAATAAAGAATATCTTCCACTACTGCCATCTGGCGTCATAACTGCAAA
GTACACATATATTACGATGCTGTTCTATTAAATGCTTCCTATATTATATATATAGTAATGTCGTGATCTA
TGGTGCACTCTCAGTACAATCTGCTCTGATGCCGCATAGTTAAGCCAGCCCCGACACCCGCCAACACCCG
CTGACGCGCCCTGACGGGCTTGTCTGCTCCCGGCATCCGCTTACAGACAAGCTGTGACCGTCTCCGGGAG
CTGCATGTGTCAGAGGTTTTCACCGTCATCACCGAAACGCGCGAGACGAAAGGGCCTCGTGATACGCCTA
TTTTTATAGGTTAATGTCATGATAATAATGGTTTCTTAGACGGATCGCTTGCCTGTAACTTACACGCGCC
TCGTATCTTTTAATGATGGAATAATTTGGGAATTTACTCTGTGTTTATTTATTTTTATGTTTTGTATTTG
GATTTTAGAAAGTAAATAAAGAAGGTAGAAGAGTTACGGAATGAAGAAAAAAAAATAAACAAAGGTTTAA
AAAATTTCAACAAAAAGCGTACTTTACATATATATTTATTAGACAAGAAAAGCAGATTAAATAGATATAC
ATTCGATTAACGATAAGTAAAATGTAAAATCACAGGATTTTCGTGTGTGGTCTTCTACACAGACAAGATG
AAACAATTCGGCATTAATACCTGAGAGCAGGAAGAGCAAGATAAAAGGTAGTATTTGTTGGCGATCCCCC
TAGAGTCTTTTACATCTTCGGAAAACAAAAACTATTTTTTCTTTAATTTCTTTTTTTACTTTCTATTTTT
AATTTATATATTTATATTAAAAAATTTAAATTATAATTATTTTTATAGCACGTGATGAAAAGGACCCAGG
TGGCACTTTTCGGGGAAATGTGCGCGGAACCCCTATTTGTTTATTTTTCTAAATACATTCAAATATGTAT
CCGCTCATGAGACAATAACCCTGATAAATGCTTCAATAATATTGAAAAAGGAAGAGTATGAGTATTCAAC
ATTTCCGTGTCGCCCTTATTCCCTTTTTTGCGGCATTTTGCCTTCCTGTTTTTGCTCACCCAGAAACGCT
GGTGAAAGTAAAAGATGCTGAAGATCAGTTGGGTGCACGAGTGGGTTACATCGAACTGGATCTCAACAGC
GGTAAGATCCTTGAGAGTTTTCGCCCCGAAGAACGTTTTCCAATGATGAGCACTTTTAAAGTTCTGCTAT
GTGGCGCGGTATTATCCCGTATTGACGCCGGGCAAGAGCAACTCGGTCGCCGCATACACTATTCTCAGAA
TGACTTGGTTGAGTACTCACCAGTCACAGAAAAGCATCTTACGGATGGCATGACAGTAAGAGAATTATGC
AGTGCTGCCATAACCATGAGTGATAACACTGCGGCCAACTTACTTCTGACAACGATCGGAGGACCGAAGG
AGCTAACCGCTTTTTTGCACAACATGGGGGATCATGTAACTCGCCTTGATCGTTGGGAACCGGAGCTGAA
TGAAGCCATACCAAACGACGAGCGTGACACCACGATGCCTGTAGCAATGGCAACAACGTTGCGCAAACTA
TTAACTGGCGAACTACTTACTCTAGCTTCCCGGCAACAATTAATAGACTGGATGGAGGCGGATAAAGTTG
CAGGACCACTTCTGCGCTCGGCCCTTCCGGCTGGCTGGTTTATTGCTGATAAATCTGGAGCCGGTGAGCG
TGGGTCTCGCGGTATCATTGCAGCACTGGGGCCAGATGGTAAGCCCTCCCGTATCGTAGTTATCTACACG
ACGGGGAGTCAGGCAACTATGGATGAACGAAATAGACAGATCGCTGAGATAGGTGCCTCACTGATTAAGC
ATTGGTAACTGTCAGACCAAGTTTACTCATATATACTTTAGATTGATTTAAAACTTCATTTTTAATTTAA
AAGGATCTAGGTGAAGATCCTTTTTGATAATCTCATGACCAAAATCCCTTAACGTGAGTTTTCGTTCCAC
TGAGCGTCAGACCCCGTAGAAAAGATCAAAGGATCTTCTTGAGATCCTTTTTTTCTGCGCGTAATCTGCT
GCTTGCAAACAAAAAAACCACCGCTACCAGCGGTGGTTTGTTTGCCGGATCAAGAGCTACCAACTCTTTT
TCCGAAGGTAACTGGCTTCAGCAGAGCGCAGATACCAAATACTGTTCTTCTAGTGTAGCCGTAGTTAGGC
CACCACTTCAAGAACTCTGTAGCACCGCCTACATACCTCGCTCTGCTAATCCTGTTACCAGTGGCTGCTG
CCAGTGGCGATAAGTCGTGTCTTACCGGGTTGGACTCAAGACGATAGTTACCGGATAAGGCGCAGCGGTC
GGGCTGAACGGGGGGTTCGTGCACACAGCCCAGCTTGGAGCGAACGACCTACACCGAACTGAGATACCTA
CAGCGTGAGCTATGAGAAAGCGCCACGCTTCCCGAAGGGAGAAAGGCGGACAGGTATCCGGTAAGCGGCA
GGGTCGGAACAGGAGAGCGCACGAGGGAGCTTCCAGGGGGAAACGCCTGGTATCTTTATAGTCCTGTCGG
GTTTCGCCACCTCTGACTTGAGCGTCGATTTTTGTGATGCTCGTCAGGGGGGCGGAGCCTATGGAAAAAC
GCCAGCAACGCGGCCTTTTTACGGTTCCTGGCCTTTTGCTGGCCTTTTGCTCACATGTTCTTTCCTGCGT
TATCCCCTGATTCTGTGGATAACCGTATTACCGCCTTTGAGTGAGCTGATACCGCTCGCCGCAGCCGAAC
GACCGAGCGCAGCGAGTCAGTGAGCGAGGAAGCGGAAGAGCGCCCAATACGCAAACCGCCTCTCCCCGCG
CGTTGGCCGATTCATTAATGCAGCTGGCACGACAGGTTTCCCGACTGGAAAGCGGGCAGTGAGCGCAACG
CAATTAATGTGAGTTAGCTCACTCATTAGGCACCCCAGGCTTTACACTTTATGCTTCCGGCTCGTATGTT
GTGTGGAATTGTGAGCGGATAACAATTTCACACAGGAAACAGCTATGACCATGATTACGCCAAGCGCGCA
ATTAACCCTCACTAAAGGGAACAAAAGCTGGAGCTCCACCGCGGTGGCGGCCGCCTGTACAGAAAAAAAA
GAAAAATTTGAAATATAAATAACGTTCTTAATACTAACATAACTATAAAAAAATAAATAGGGACCTAGAC
TTCAGGTTGTCTAACTCCTTCCTTTTCGGTTAGAGCGGATGTGGGGGGAGGGCGTGAATGTAAGCGTGAC
ATAACTAATTACATGACTCGAGGTCCAATGACTCGAGGTCCAAAACTACACCTTCCTCTTCTTCTTGGGG
TCAGCCCTGCTCAAAGCCTTTCTTCTCTTTTCAGCAACCTCTTTCCAGTACTGAGAAGAAGGGTTCTCTT
TGATCATCAAGTCGAAAGATTCTTGAGTGACACCACCAAGGTTCTTGTTTTCAGAAGATTCTGGAACGAT
AACACCTGGAGAAGAGGTAGTAGAAGTCAAGTGGTCGTTTCTATGCTTTCTCTTAGACAAACCAGCAGAC
AATTCGTTTTCTCTACCAACCAAAGAACCAGAGGCAGATGGTTGGATCATCTTCAAAGTTCTTCTAGGGA
CAGACGAGTTCTTGATGTTTTCTTTGATCTCTTCTTGCTTCTGCTTCATAGATGGGTTCATCGACCCTCC
GCCTCCGCTACCGCCTCCACCAGAGCCTCCTCCACCGTCTCCACCGAGCTGAGAGAGGTCGATTCTTGTT
TCATAGAGCCCCGTAATTGACTGATGAATCAGTGTGGCGTCCAGGACCTCCTTTGTAGAGGTGTACCGCT
TTCTGTCTATGGTGGTGTCGAAGTACTTGAAGGCTGCAGGCGCGCCCAAGTTGGTCAGAGTAAACAAGTG
GATAATGTTTTCTGCCTGCTCCCTGATGGGCTTATCCCTGTGCTTATTGTAAGCAGAAAGCACCTTATCG
AGGTTAGCGTCGGCGAGGATCACTCTTTTGGAGAATTCGCTTATTTGCTCGATGATCTCATCAAGGTAGT
GTTTGTGTTGTTCCACGAACAGCTGCTTCTGCTCATTATCTTCGGGAGACCCTTTGAGCTTTTCATAGTG
GCTGGCCAGATACAAGAAATTAACGTATTTAGAGGGCAGTGCCAGCTCGTTACCTTTCTGCAGCTCGCCC
GCACTAGCGAGCATTCGTTTCCGGCCGTTTTCAAGCTCAAAGAGAGAGTACTTGGGAAGCTTAATGATGA
GGTCTTTTTTGACCTCTTTATATCCTTTCGCCTCGAGAAAGTCGATGGGGTTTTTTTCGAAGCTTGATCG
CTCCATGATTGTGATGCCCAGCAGTTCCTTGACGCTTTTGAGTTTTTTAGACTTCCCTTTCTCCACTTTG
GCCACAACCAGTACACTGTAAGCGACTGTAGGAGAATCGAATCCGCCGTATTTCTTGGGGTCCCAATCTT
TTTTGCGTGCGATCAGCTTGTCGCTGTTCCTTTTCGGGAGGATACTTTCCTTGGAGAAGCCTCCGGTCTG
TACTTCGGTCTTTTTAACGATGTTCACCTGCGGCATGGACAGGACCTTCCGGACTGTCGCGAAATCCCTA
CCCTTGTCCCACACGATTTCTCCTGTTTCTCCGTTTGTTTCGATAAGTGGTCGCTTCCGAATCTCTCCAT
TGGCCAGTGTAATCTCGGTCTTGAAAAAATTCATAATATTGCTGTAAAAGAAGTACTTAGCGGTGGCCTT
GCCTATTTCCTGCTCAGACTTTGCGATCATTTTCCTAACATCGTACACTTTATAGTCTCCGTAAACAAAT
TCAGATTCAAGCTTGGGATATTTTTTGATAAGTGCAGTGCCTACCACTGCATTCAGGTAGGCATCATGCG
CATGGTGGTAATTGTTGATCTCTCTCACCTTATAAAACTGAAAGTCCTTTCTGAAATCTGAGACCAGCTT
AGACTTCAGAGTAATAACTTTCACCTCTCGAATCAGTTTGTCATTTTCATCGTACTTGGTGTTCATGCGT
GAATCGAGAATTTGGGCCACGTGCTTGGTGATCTGGCGTGTCTCAACAAGCTGCCTTTTGATGAAGCCGG
CTTTATCCAACTCAGACAGGCCACCTCGTTCAGCCTTAGTCAGATTATCGAACTTCCGTTGTGTGATCAG
TTTGGCGTTCAGCAGCTGCCGCCAATAATTTTTCATTTTCTTGACAACTTCTTCTGAGGGGACGTTATCA
CTCTTCCCTCTATTTTTATCGGATCTTGTCAACACTTTATTATCAATAGAATCATCTTTGAGAAAAGACT
GGGGCACGATATGATCCACGTCGTAGTCGGAGAGCCGATTGATGTCCAGTTCCTGATCCACGTACATGTC
CCTGCCGTTCTGCAGGTAGTACAGGTAGAGCTTCTCATTCTGAAGCTGGGTGTTTTCAACTGGGTGTTCC
TTAAGGATTTGGGACCCCAGTTCTTTTATACCCTCTTCAATCCTCTTCATCCTTTCCCTACTGTTCTTCT
GTCCCTTCTGGGTAGTTTGGTTCTCTCGGGCCATCTCGATAACGATATTCTCGGGCTTATGCCTTCCCAT
TACTTTGACGAGTTCATCCACGACCTTAACGGTCTGCAGTATTCCCTTTTTGATAGCTGGGCTACCTGCA
AGATTAGCGATGTGCTCGTGAAGACTGTCCCCCTGGCCAGAAACTTGTGCTTTCTGGATGTCCTCCTTAA
AGGTGAGAGAGTCATCATGGATCAACTGCATGAAGTTCCGGTTGGCAAATCCATCGGACTTAAGAAAATC
CAGGATTGTCTTTCCACTCTGCTTGTCTCGGATCCCATTGATCAGTTTTCTTGACAGCCGCCCCCATCCT
GTATATCGGCGCCTCTTGAGCTGTTTCATGACTTTGTCGTCGAAGAGATGAGCGTAAGTTTTCAAGCGTT
CTTCAATCATCTCCCTATCTTCAAACAACGTAAGGGTGAGGACAATGTCCTCAAGAATGTCCTCGTTCTC
CTCATTGTCCAGGAAGTCCTTGTCTTTAATGATTTTCAGGAGATCGTGATACGTTCCCAGGGATGCGTTG
AAGCGATCCTCCACTCCGCTGATTTCAACAGAGTCGAAACATTCAATCTTTTTGAAATAGTCTTCTTTGA
GCTGTTTCACGGTAACTTTCCGGTTCGTCTTGAAGAGGAGGTCCACGATAGCTTTCTTCTGCTCTCCAGA
CAGGAATGCTGGCTTTCTCATCCCTTCTGTGACGTATTTGACCTTGGTGAGCTCGTTATAAACTGTGAAG
TACTCGTACAGCAGAGAGTGTTTAGGAAGCACCTTTTCGTTAGGCAGATTTTTATCAAAGTTAGTCATCC
TTTCGATGAAGGACTGGGCAGAGGCCCCCTTATCCACGACTTCCTCGAAGTTCCAGGGAGTGATGGTCTC
TTCTGATTTGCGAGTCATCCACGCGAATCTGGAATTTCCCCGGGCGAGGGGGCCTACATAGTAGGGTATC
CGAAATGTGAGGATTTTCTCAATCTTTTCCCTGTTATCTTTCAAAAAGGGGTAGAAATCCTCTTGCCGCC
TGAGGATAGCGTGCAGTTCGCCCAGGTGAATCTGGTGGGGGATGCTTCCATTGTCGAAAGTGCGCTGTTT
GCGCAACAGATCTTCTCTGTTAAGCTTTACCAGCAGCTCCTCGGTGCCGTCCATTTTTTCCAAGATGGGC
TTAATAAATTTGTAAAATTCCTCCTGGCTTGCTCCGCCGTCAATGTATCCGGCGTAGCCATTTTTAGACT
GATCGAAGAAAATTTCCTTGTACTTCTCAGGCAGTTGCTGTCTGACAAGGGCCTTCAGCAAAGTCAAGTC
TTGGTGGTGCTCATCATAGCGCTTGATCATACTAGCGCTCAGCGGAGCTTTGGTGATCTCCGTGTTCACT
CGCAGAATATCACTCAGCAGAATGGCGTCTGACAGGTTCTTTGCCGCCAAAAAAAGGTCTGCGTACTGGT
CGCCGATCTGGGCCAGCAGATTGTCGAGATCATCATCGTAGGTGTCTTTGCTCAGTTGAAGCTTGGCATC
TTCGGCCAGGTCGAAGTTAGATTTAAAGTTGGGGGTCAGCCCGAGTGACAGGGCGATAAGATTACCAAAC
AGGCCGTTCTTCTTCTCCCCAGGGAGCTGTGCGATGAGGTTTTCGAGCCGCCGGGATTTGGACAGCCTAG
CGCTCAGGATTGCTTTGGCGTCAACTCCGGATGCGTTGATCGGGTTCTCTTCGAAAAGCTGATTGTAAGT
CTGAACCAGTTGGATAAAGAGTTTGTCAACATCGCTGTTGTCTGGGTTCAGGTCCCCCTCGATGAGGAAG
TGTCCCCGAAATTTGATCATATGCGCCAGCGCGAGATAGATCAACCGCAAGTCAGCCTTATCAGTACTGT
CTACAAGCTTCTTCCTCAGATGATATATGGTTGGGTACTTTTCATGGTACGCCACCTCGTCCACGATATT
GCCAAAGATTGGGTGGCGCTCGTGCTTTTTATCCTCCTCCACCAAAAAGGACTCCTCCAGCCTATGGAAG
AAAGAGTCATCCACCTTAGCCATCTCATTACTAAAGATCTCCTGCAGGTAGCAGATCCGATTCTTTCTGC
GGGTATATCTGCGCCGTGCTGTTCTTTTGAGCCGCGTGGCTTCGGCCGTCTCCCCGGAGTCGAACAGGAG
GGCGCCAATGAGGTTCTTCTTTATGCTGTGGCGATCGGTATTGCCCAGAACTTTGAATTTTTTGCTCGGC
ACCTTGTACTCGTCCGTAATGACGGCCCAACCGACGCTGTTTGTGCCGATATCGAGCCCAATGGAGTACT
TCTTGTCCATTGTTGATGTGTGTTTAATTCAAGAATGAATATAGAGTGTTGATGTGTGTTTAATTCAAGA
ATGAATATAGAGAAGAGAAGAAGAAAAAAGATTCAATTGAGCCGGCGATGCAGACCCTTATATAAATGTT
GCCTTGGACAGACGGAGCAAGCCCGCCCAAACCTACGTTCGGTATAATATGTTAAGCTTTTTAACACAAA
GGTTTGGCTTGGGGTAACCTGATGTGGTGCAAAAGACCGGGCGTTGGCGAGCCATTGCGCGGGCGAATGG
GGCCGTGACTCGTCTCAAATTCGAGGGCGTGCCTCAATTCGTGCCCCCGTGGCTTTTTCCCGCCGTTTCC
GCCCCGTTTGCACCACTGCAGCCGCTTCTTTGGTTCGGACACCTTGCTGCGAGCTAGGTGCCTTGTGCTA
CTTAAAAAGTGGCCTCCCAACACCAACATGACATGAGTGCGTGGGCCAAGACACGTTGGCGGGGTCGCAG
TCGGCTCAATGGCCCGGAAAAAACGCTGCTGGAGCTGGTTCGGACGCAGTCCGCCGCGGCGTATCGATAT
CCGCAAGGTTCCATGGCGCCATTGCCCTCCGTCGGCGTCTATCCCGCAACCTCTAAATAGAGCGGGAATA
TAACCCAAGCTTCTTTTTTTTTCCTTTAACACGCACACCCCCAACTATCATGTTGCTGCTGCTGTTTGAC
TCTACTCTGTGGAGGGGTGCTCCCACCCAACCCAACCTACAGGTGGATCCGGCGCTGTGATTGGCTGATA
AGTCTCCTATCCGGACTAATTCTGACCAATGGGACATGCGCGCAGGACCCAAATGCCGCAATTACGTAAC
CCCAACGAAATGCCTACCCCTCTTTGGAGCCCAGCGGCCCCAAATCCCCCCAAGCAGCCCGGTTCTACCG
GCTTCCATCTCCAAGCACCCCTTTCTCCACACCCCACAAAAAGACCCGTGCAGGACATCCTACTGCGAGA
GACCGGGTTGGCGGCGTATTTGTGTCCCAAAAAACAGCCCCAATTGCCCCAATTGACCCCAAATTGACCC
AGTAGCGGGCCCAACCCCGGCGAGAGCCCCCTTCACCCCACATATCAAACCTCCCCCGGTTCCCACACTT
GCCGTTAAGGGCGTAGGGTACTGCAGTCTGGAATCTACGCTTGTTCAGACTTTGTACTAGTTTCTTTGTC
TGGCCATCCGGGTAACCCATGCCGGACGCAAAATAGACTACTGAAAATTTTTTTGCTTTGTGGTTGGGAC
TTTAGCCAAGGGTATAAAAGACCACCGTCCCCGAATTACCTTTCCTCTTCTTTTCTCTCTCTCCTTGTCA
ACTCACACCCGAAATCGTTAAGCATTTCCTTCTGAGTATAAGAATCATTCAAAATGGTGAGTTTCAGAGG
CAGCAGCAATTGCCACGGGCTTTGAGCACACGGCCGGGTGTGGTCCCATTCCCATCGACACAAGACGCCA
CGTCATCCGACCAGCACTTTTTGCAGTACTAACCGCAGTGCATGCTGATGAGTCCGTGAGGACGAAACGA
GTAAGCTCGTCCATGCACCGAATGAACACATGTTTTAGAGCTAGAAATAGCAAGTTAAAATAAGGCTAGT
CCGTTATCAACTTGAAAAAGTGGCACCGAGTCGGTGCTTTTGGCCGGCATGGTCCCAGCCTCCTCGCTGG
CGCCGGCTGGGCAACATGCTTCGGCATGGCGAATGGGACCACTGGCCGGTCGATAATTTAACGTGCTGAG
CTCAGCACACGCATTGCCCATTGGCTGTATATAGATGAATGTAATGATACCGTAAGAGAATGAGAGCACG
GTATTGTATTACAGGGGATTAAGTACACATTACTTGGAGTTCTGTACCAGAAGACACTACTATACATGGT
ATCACTTACATTAGAGTCGGTGACCGTATTCGTCTCGTATAGACATAATATTTTCCTACCCCACATTGTT
CCTGGGCCTTCGGAGCACATCTACAGTGAGTGACTGTTTCAGTTGAGCTTGAGGGGTTAAGTAAGTGGGG
GAAGGGTTTGCGATTCTGAAAAAGAGCATGACTAATCTCTCTGTGGAGGAGCAATGAAGTCACGTGATGC
AATCATACCGGTGTATCGGATCTGCCTGGGTGTCTGATTACTAATCATTTACTCACATGTTTTCCCCAGC
TATCTCATCCATCTCAGAGCCTCGGACCAGCCTTCGGCCCTTTTGGGTTTGATCTGGTGAAGAGGTTGGA
AGAGGATAAGGCGCTGACTCAATATGACAGAGCTACCTTCTATCTTCCTGGAGCTCAAGGATATACGGAC
TATTCGTTCTATGACGAGACAGAGTGAAAAGAATTGACCAATGGGCTGATTGATACCAAGGGCAGTACTA
GATAGATAATAGAAAATATGTAAGCAATGTCAGTAACCAAGAGTGAGTATGGGTAACTATCATAATTGGA
GACACCATCGGCGCCTTATGTATCAATTCATCCATTTTTACTTGCCGCTGTGCTCACAGCGAAGAGCTCA
TAGAACATTCCAACACTCTAGTAATGCACATCCACCATCCACAATTTGCTAACAAACATCAAACATTTTA
TACATAATTCTACTGGAGGCGACAGGACGCGACGCGGAGCGTAAAACGCCCCACCCGGGGTCTAACACGA
TGCAGTAGCTCCAAAGCGAAGTACAAGTAATGGAGTTGCGTCTAATCTCGCTTCTCTCGATAACTTCGTA
TAGCATACATTATACGAAGTTATAAGAATGTCTTCAGTGCAAATTTGAAGTCCTGTACTTGTTGGAGATG
GTGTCTGTTTTCTACGTGTAGTTTCCAGATTGACTTCTCCAACTTTTCGATGTCCCGTTTCAGCTTTAGA
GCTTCGTCGACAAAGGCCTGTTTCTCGGTGTACAGAGCTTGGTCCTCCTTGAAGTTGCGACACATGTCTT
GATAGTATCTTGGCTTCTCTCTCTTGAGCTTTTCCATAACAAGTTCTTCTGCCTCCAGGAAGTCCATGGG
TGGTTTGATCATGGTTTTGGTGTAGTGGTAGTGCAGTGGTGGTATTGTGACTGGGGATGTAGTTGAGAAT
AAGTCATACACAAGTCAGCTTTCTTCAAGCCTCATATAAGTATAAGTAGTTCAATCGTATTAGCTACTTG
TACCCAGCATCTCCGTATCGAGAAACACAACAACATGCCCCATTGGACAGATCATGCGGATACACAGGTT
GTGCAGTATCATACATACTCGATCAGACAGGTCGTCTGACCATCATACAAGCTGAACAAGCGCTCCATAC
TTGCACGCTCTCTATATACACAGTTAAATTACATATCCATAGTCTAACCTCTAACAGTTAATCTTCTGGT
AAGCCTCCCAGCCAGCCTTCTGGTATCGCTTGGCCTCCTCAATAGGATCTCGGTTCTGGCCGTACAGACC
TCGGCCGACAATTATGATATCCGTTCCGGTAGACATGACATCCTCAACAGTTCGGTACTGCTGTCCGAGA
GCGTCTCCCTTGTCGTCAAGACCCACCCCGGGGGTCAGAATAAGCCAGTCCTCAGAGTCGCCCTTAGGTC
GGTTCTGGGCAATGAAGCCAACCACAAACTCGGGGTCGGATCGGGCAAGCTCAATGGTCTGCTTGGAGTA
CTCGCCAGTGGCCAGAGAGCCCTTGCAAGACAGCTCGGCCAGCATGAGCAGACCTCTGGCCAGCTTCTCG
TTGGGAGAGGGGACCAGGAACTCCTTGTACTGGGAGTTCTCGTAGTCAGAGACGTCCTCCTTCTTCTGTT
CAGAGACAGTTTCCTCGGCACCAGCTCGCAGGCCAGCAATGATTCCGGTTCCGGGTACACCGTGGGCGTT
GGTGATATCGGACCACTCGGCGATTCGGTAGACACCGTTCTTGTACTGGTGCTTGACAGTGTTGCCAATA
TCTGCGAACTTTCTGTCCTCGAACAGGAAGAAACCGTGCTTAAGAGCAAGTTCCTTGAGGGGGAGCACAG
TGCCGGCGTAGGTGAAGTCGTCAATGATGTCGATATGGGTCTTGATCATGCACACATAAGGTCCGACCTT
ATCGGCAAGCTCAATGAGCTCCTTGGTGGTGGTAACATCCAGAGAAGCACACAGGTTGGTTTTCTTGGCT
GCCACGAGCTTGAGCACTCGAGCGGCAAAGGCGGACTTGTGGACGTTAGCTCGAGCTTCGTAGGAGGGCA
TTTTGGTGGTGAAGAGGAGACTGAAATAAATTTAGTCTGCAGAACTTTTTATCGGAACCTTATCTGGGGC
AGTGAAGTATATGTTATGGTAATAGTTACGAGTTAGTTGAACTTATAGATAGACTGGACTATACGGCTAT
CGGTCCAAATTAGAAAGAACGTCAATGGCTCTCTGGGCGTCGCCTTTGCCGACAAAAATGTGATCATGAT
GAAAGCCAGCAATGACGTTGCAGCTGATATTGTTGTCGGCCAACCGCGCCGAAAACGCAGCTGTCAGACC
CACAGCCTCCAACGAAGAATGTATCGTCAAAGTGATCCAAGCACACTCATAGTTGGAGTCGTACTCCAAA
GGCGGCAATGACGAGTCAGACAGATACTCGTCGACCTTTTCCTTGGGAACCACCACCGTCAGCCCTTCTG
ACTCACGTATTGTAGCCACCGACACAGGCAACAGTCCGTGGATAGCAGAATATGTCTTGTCGGTCCATTT
CTCACCAACTTTAGGCGTCAAGTGAATGTTGCAGAAGAAGTATGTGCCTTCATTGAGAATCGGTGTTGCT
GATTTCAATAAAGTCTTGAGATCAGTTTGGCTAACTTCGTATAGCATACATTATACGAAGTTATAGGTAA
CGGCTTGGGTGGTGTTGTGGGAAGAGAGATCAGGTGTGAGTAATTTAGACGCTGGAGGTTTACACGAGGG
GGTCGATAGCCGGATTTTAGGGTTGGGGTAGCACCAGTAAACTGATCGGTGCGGTATCGGCGTGGCCCTT
TTTAGAACCGTTTCAGACCCCCAAGAGAAAACATGAGGTTATAGAAGTAATTAGAAACGTGTATTACATG
GAATTCCATCTTCATACGGCCTAAATCACGTATCTATGTCATTCTATCTGACGCTCTGTTCCTAACGTGT
TGCAACTTCAAGTCTGAGTTTATGCAACCCCCTCAACATCCAGACTGGGGTAATAGCAGCAGAAAAAATA
TTGGCCGATCCGACAAAAAACAGAGTTATTGAGTGACAAAAAAAGCTACTTGAACAAGTATTGTACATGT
AGAAAACTTGTGGAAAAACGAAGTTGAGAAAAATCATCTAAGGACGTATGAATAATAACTAACTCGTTGA
CATGA
